Addgene plasmid #118656: pAC1822_pCR8-dCasRx
Purpose: Gateway Donor; dCasRx ORF; No promoter
Depositing lab: Albert Cheng. Depositing organization: Jackson Laboratory. Publication: CRISPR artificial splicing factors. Du M, Jillette N, Zhu JJ, Li S, Cheng AW. Nat Commun. 2020 Jun 12;11(1):2973. doi: 10.1038/s41467-020-16806-4. PubMed 32532987.
Backbone
  Vector backbone: pCR8/GW/TOPO
  Backbone manufacturer: Invitrogen
  Vector type: Mammalian Expression, CRISPR
Growth in bacteria
  Bacterial resistance: Spectinomycin, 50 μg/mL
  Growth temperature: 37°C
  Growth strain: NEB Stable
  Copy number: Unknown
Gene/Insert
  Gene/Insert name: dCasRx
  Species: Synthetic
  Promoter: No promoter
  Cloning method: Ligation Independent Cloning
  Sequencing primers: 5′ M13F; 3′ M13R
Resource information
  A portion of this plasmid was derived from a plasmid made by: Konermann et al (doi:10.1016/j.cell.2018.02.033) XR002: EF1a-dCasRx-2A-EGFP (Plasmid #109050)
Terms and licenses: Academic/Nonprofit Terms; Industry Terms: Not Available to Industry
Depositor comments: More info at http://CasFx.org . Please visit https://www.biorxiv.org/content/early/2018/09/30/431064 for bioRxiv preprint.
How to cite: pAC1822_pCR8-dCasRx was a gift from Albert Cheng (Addgene plasmid # 118656 ; http://n2t.net/addgene:118656 ; RRID:Addgene_118656)
