[The description below was written by a language model from this plasmid's Addgene catalogue record and pLannotate feature annotations shown in this document.]
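Description:
pAC1822_pCR8-dCasRx is a Gateway entry (donor) clone built in the Invitrogen pCR8/GW/TOPO backbone, about 5.8 kb according to the sequenced record. It is maintained in E. coli through a high-copy ColE1/pUC-type origin and selected with spectinomycin via the aadA (SmR) aminoglycoside adenylyltransferase gene. Short fragments annotated as an integron Pc promoter and a gentamicin resistance gene lie just upstream of this marker. The rrnB T1 and T2 terminators sit upstream of the cloning region and shield the insert from read-through transcription. Small lacI and lacZα fragments also appear to be backbone remnants.

The payload is a promoterless open reading frame for dCasRx, the catalytically inactive form of RfxCas13d. This is the RNA-targeting type VI CRISPR effector from Ruminococcus flavefaciens XPD3002, and the dead version can still be guided to RNA but does not cleave it. The feature table annotates the roughly 2.9 kb coding sequence simply as RfxCas13d and does not mark the inactivating mutations. It also detects a short HA-tag-like segment (a partial match to 3xHA) just downstream of the ORF. According to the record, part of the plasmid was derived from an earlier EF1a-dCasRx-2A-EGFP construct. The ORF is flanked by attL1 and attL2 sites, so an LR Clonase reaction can move it directionally into any attR-containing destination vector, which then supplies the promoter and any fusion partners. A T7 promoter lies outside attL2 on the opposite strand, and M13 primer sites are listed for sequencing.

Although catalogued under mammalian expression and CRISPR, the plasmid cannot itself drive expression. It serves as a modular source of dCasRx for building expression constructs, in the context of the depositors' work on CRISPR artificial splicing factors.
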