Features (pLannotate 1.2.2; 13 found; start..end, strand, type, name):
     10..102     +  CDS            lacI (fragment): lac repressor; lacI; The lac repressor binds to the lac operator to inhibit transcription in E. coli. This inhibition can be relieved by adding lactose or isopropyl-β-D-thiogalactopyranoside (IPTG).
    157..184     -  terminator     rrnB T2 terminator: transcription terminator T2 from the E. coli rrnB gene
    316..359     +  terminator     rrnB T1 terminator: Escherichia coli rrnB; transcription terminator T1 from the E. coli rrnB gene
    406..442     -  CDS            lacZα (fragment): LacZα fragment of β-galactosidase; lacZ fragment
    458..557     +  protein_bind   attL1: mutant version of attL; recombination site for the Gateway® LR reaction LR Clonase™
    617..3514    +  CDS            RfxCas13d: RNA-targeting Type VI CRISPR protein from Ruminococcus flavefaciens strain XPD3002 (Konermann et al., 2018)
   3554..3581    +  CDS            3xHA (fragment): three tandem HA epitope tags
   3599..3698    -  protein_bind   attL2: mutant version of attL; recombination site for the Gateway® LR reaction LR Clonase™
   3716..3734    -  promoter       T7 promoter: promoter for bacteriophage T7 RNA polymerase
   3924..3947    +  promoter       Pc promoter (fragment): intI1 (promoter lies within the coding sequence); class 1 integron promoter
   4123..4179    +  CDS            GmR (fragment): gentamycin acetyltransferase; aacC1; confers resistance to gentamycin
   4186..4977    +  CDS            SmR: aminoglycoside adenylyltransferase (Murphy, 1985); aadA; confers resistance to spectinomycin and streptomycin
   5070..5658    +  rep_origin     ori: high-copy-number ColE1/pMB1/pBR322/pUC origin of replication
>Addgene plasmid #118656 | pAC1822_pCR8-dCasRx | addgene full sequence | sequence record 232549 | Addgene NGS Result
AGCGGAAGAGCGCCCAATACGCAAACCGCCTCTCCCCGCGCGTTGGCCGATTCATTAATGCAGCTGGCAC
GACAGGTTTCCCGACTGGAAAGCGGGCAGTGAGCGCAACGCAATTAATACGCGTACCGCTAGCCAGGAAG
AGTTTGTAGAAACGCAAAAAGGCCATCCGTCAGGATGGCCTTCTGCTTAGTTTGATGCCTGGCAGTTTAT
GGCGGGCGTCCTGCCCGCCACCCTCCGGGCCGTTGCTTCACAACGATCAAATCCGCTCCCGGCGGATTTG
TCCTACTCAGGAGAGCGTTCACCGACAAACAACAGATAAAACGAAAGGCCCAGTCTTCCGACTGAGCCTT
TCGTTTTATTTGATGCCTGGCAGTTCCCTACTCTCGCGTTAACGCTAGCATGGATGTTTTCCCAGTCACG
ACGTTGTAAAACGACGGCCAGTCTTAAGCTCGGGCCCCAAATAATGATTTTATTTTGACTGATAGTGACC
TGTTCGTTGCAACAAATTGATGAGCAATGCTTTTTTATAATGCCAACTTTGTACAAAAAAGCAGGCTCCG
AATTCACCGGTGCCGCCACCATGAGCCCCAAGAAGAAGAGAAAGGTGGAGGCCAGCATCGAAAAAAAAAA
GTCCTTCGCCAAGGGCATGGGCGTGAAGTCCACACTCGTGTCCGGCTCCAAAGTGTACATGACAACCTTC
GCCGAAGGCAGCGACGCCAGGCTGGAAAAGATCGTGGAGGGCGACAGCATCAGGAGCGTGAATGAGGGCG
AGGCCTTCAGCGCTGAAATGGCCGATAAAAACGCCGGCTATAAGATCGGCAACGCCAAATTCAGCCATCC
TAAGGGCTACGCCGTGGTGGCTAACAACCCTCTGTATACAGGACCCGTCCAGCAGGATATGCTCGGCCTG
AAGGAAACTCTGGAAAAGAGGTACTTCGGCGAGAGCGCTGATGGCAATGACAATATTTGTATCCAGGTGA
TCCATAACATCCTGGACATTGAAAAAATCCTCGCCGAATACATTACCAACGCCGCCTACGCCGTCAACAA
TATCTCCGGCCTGGATAAGGACATTATTGGATTCGGCAAGTTCTCCACAGTGTATACCTACGACGAATTC
AAAGACCCCGAGCACCATAGGGCCGCTTTCAACAATAACGATAAGCTCATCAACGCCATCAAGGCCCAGT
ATGACGAGTTCGACAACTTCCTCGATAACCCCAGACTCGGCTATTTCGGCCAGGCCTTTTTCAGCAAGGA
GGGCAGAAATTACATCATCAATTACGGCAACGAATGCTATGACATTCTGGCCCTCCTGAGCGGACTGGCG
CACTGGGTGGTCGCTAACAACGAAGAAGAGTCCAGGATCTCCAGGACCTGGCTCTACAACCTCGATAAGA
ACCTCGACAACGAATACATCTCCACCCTCAACTACCTCTACGACAGGATCACCAATGAGCTGACCAACTC
CTTCTCCAAGAACTCCGCCGCCAACGTGAACTATATTGCCGAAACTCTGGGAATCAACCCTGCCGAATTC
GCCGAACAATATTTCAGATTCAGCATTATGAAAGAGCAGAAAAACCTCGGATTCAATATCACCAAGCTCA
GGGAAGTGATGCTGGACAGGAAGGATATGTCCGAGATCAGGAAAAATCATAAGGTGTTCGACTCCATCAG
GACCAAGGTCTACACCATGATGGACTTTGTGATTTATAGGTATTACATCGAAGAGGATGCCAAGGTGGCT
GCCGCCAATAAGTCCCTCCCCGATAATGAGAAGTCCCTGAGCGAGAAGGATATCTTTGTGATTAACCTGA
GGGGCTCCTTCAACGACGACCAGAAGGATGCCCTCTACTACGATGAAGCTAATAGAATTTGGAGAAAGCT
CGAAAATATCATGCACAACATCAAGGAATTTAGGGGAAACAAGACAAGAGAGTATAAGAAGAAGGACGCC
CCTAGACTGCCCAGAATCCTGCCCGCTGGCCGTGATGTTTCCGCCTTCAGCAAACTCATGTATGCCCTGA
CCATGTTCCTGGATGGCAAGGAGATCAACGACCTCCTGACCACCCTGATTAATAAATTCGATAACATCCA
GAGCTTCCTGAAGGTGATGCCTCTCATCGGAGTCAACGCTAAGTTCGTGGAGGAATACGCCTTTTTCAAA
GACTCCGCCAAGATCGCCGATGAGCTGAGGCTGATCAAGTCCTTCGCTAGAATGGGAGAACCTATTGCCG
ATGCCAGGAGGGCCATGTATATCGACGCCATCCGTATTTTAGGAACCAACCTGTCCTATGATGAGCTCAA
GGCCCTCGCCGACACCTTTTCCCTGGACGAGAACGGAAACAAGCTCAAGAAAGGCAAGCACGGCATGAGA
AATTTCATTATTAATAACGTGATCAGCAATAAAAGGTTCCACTACCTGATCAGATACGGTGATCCTGCCC
ACCTCCATGAGATCGCCAAAAACGAGGCCGTGGTGAAGTTCGTGCTCGGCAGGATCGCTGACATCCAGAA
AAAACAGGGCCAGAACGGCAAGAACCAGATCGACAGGTACTACGAAACTTGTATCGGAAAGGATAAGGGC
AAGAGCGTGAGCGAAAAGGTGGACGCTCTCACAAAGATCATCACCGGAATGAACTACGACCAATTCGACA
AGAAAAGGAGCGTCATTGAGGACACCGGCAGGGAAAACGCCGAGAGGGAGAAGTTTAAAAAGATCATCAG
CCTGTACCTCACCGTGATCTACCACATCCTCAAGAATATTGTCAATATCAACGCCAGGTACGTCATCGGA
TTCCATTGCGTCGAGCGTGATGCTCAACTGTACAAGGAGAAAGGCTACGACATCAATCTCAAGAAACTGG
AAGAGAAGGGATTCAGCTCCGTCACCAAGCTCTGCGCTGGCATTGATGAAACTGCCCCCGATAAGAGAAA
GGACGTGGAAAAGGAGATGGCTGAAAGAGCCAAGGAGAGCATTGACAGCCTCGAGAGCGCCAACCCCAAG
CTGTATGCCAATTACATCAAATACAGCGACGAGAAGAAAGCCGAGGAGTTCACCAGGCAGATTAACAGGG
AGAAGGCCAAAACCGCCCTGAACGCCTACCTGAGGAACACCAAGTGGAATGTGATCATCAGGGAGGACCT
CCTGAGAATTGACAACAAGACATGTACCCTGTTCGCAAACAAGGCCGTCGCCCTGGAAGTGGCCAGGTAT
GTCCACGCCTATATCAACGACATTGCCGAGGTCAATTCCTACTTCCAACTGTACCATTACATCATGCAGA
GAATTATCATGAATGAGAGGTACGAGAAAAGCAGCGGAAAGGTGTCCGAGTACTTCGACGCTGTGAATGA
CGAGAAGAAGTACAACGATAGGCTCCTGAAACTGCTGTGTGTGCCTTTCGGCTACTGTATCCCCAGGTTT
AAGAACCTGAGCATCGAGGCCCTGTTCGATAGGAACGAGGCCGCCAAGTTCGACAAGGAGAAAAAGAAGG
TGTCCGGCAATTCCGGATCCGGACCTAAGAAAAAGAGGAAGGTGGCGGCCGCTTACCCATACGATGTTCC
AGATTACGCTTGATTAATTAAGAATTCGACCCAGCTTTCTTGTACAAAGTTGGCATTATAAAAAATAATT
GCTCATCAATTTGTTGCAACGAACAGGTCACTATCAGTCAAAATAAAATCATTATTTGCCATCCAGCTGA
TATCCCCTATAGTGAGTCGTATTACATGGTCATAGCTGTTTCCTGGCAGCTCTGGCCCGTGTCTCAAAAT
CTCTGATGTTACATTGCACAAGATAAAAATATATCATCATGCCTCCTCTAGACCAGCCAGGACAGAAATG
CCTCGACTTCGCTGCTACCCAAGGTTGCCGGGTGACGCACACCGTGGAAACGGATGAAGGCACGAACCCA
GTGGACATAAGCCTGTTCGGTTCGTAAGCTGTAATGCAAGTAGCGTATGCGCTCACGCAACTGGTCCAGA
ACCTTGACCGAACGCAGCGGTGGTAACGGCGCAGTGGCGGTTTTCATGGCTTGTTATGACTGTTTTTTTG
GGGTACAGTCTATGCCTCGGGCATCCAAGCAGCAAGCGCGTTACGCCGTGGGTCGATGTTTGATGTTATG
GAGCAGCAACGATGTTACGCAGCAGGGCAGTCGCCCTAAAACAAAGTTAAACATTATGAGGGAAGCGGTG
ATCGCCGAAGTATCGACTCAACTATCAGAGGTAGTTGGCGTCATCGAGCGCCATCTCGAACCGACGTTGC
TGGCCGTACATTTGTACGGCTCCGCAGTGGATGGCGGCCTGAAGCCACACAGTGATATTGATTTGCTGGT
TACGGTGACCGTAAGGCTTGATGAAACAACGCGGCGAGCTTTGATCAACGACCTTTTGGAAACTTCGGCT
TCCCCTGGAGAGAGCGAGATTCTCCGCGCTGTAGAAGTCACCATTGTTGTGCACGACGACATCATTCCGT
GGCGTTATCCAGCTAAGCGCGAACTGCAATTTGGAGAATGGCAGCGCAATGACATTCTTGCAGGTATCTT
CGAGCCAGCCACGATCGACATTGATCTGGCTATCTTGCTGACAAAAGCAAGAGAACATAGCGTTGCCTTG
GTAGGTCCAGCGGCGGAGGAACTCTTTGATCCGGTTCCTGAACAGGATCTATTTGAGGCGCTAAATGAAA
CCTTAACGCTATGGAACTCGCCGCCCGACTGGGCTGGCGATGAGCGAAATGTAGTGCTTACGTTGTCCCG
CATTTGGTACAGCGCAGTAACCGGCAAAATCGCGCCGAAGGATGTCGCTGCCGACTGGGCAATGGAGCGC
CTGCCGGCCCAGTATCAGCCCGTCATACTTGAAGCTAGACAGGCTTATCTTGGACAAGAAGAAGATCGCT
TGGCCTCGCGCGCAGATCAGTTGGAAGAATTTGTCCACTACGTGAAAGGCGAGATCACCAAGGTAGTCGG
CAAATAACCCTCGAGCCACCCATGACCAAAATCCCTTAACGTGAGTTACGCGTCGTTCCACTGAGCGTCA
GACCCCGTAGAAAAGATCAAAGGATCTTCTTGAGATCCTTTTTTTCTGCGCGTAATCTGCTGCTTGCAAA
CAAAAAAACCACCGCTACCAGCGGTGGTTTGTTTGCCGGATCAAGAGCTACCAACTCTTTTTCCGAAGGT
AACTGGCTTCAGCAGAGCGCAGATACCAAATACTGTTCTTCTAGTGTAGCCGTAGTTAGGCCACCACTTC
AAGAACTCTGTAGCACCGCCTACATACCTCGCTCTGCTAATCCTGTTACCAGTGGCTGCTGCCAGTGGCG
ATAAGTCGTGTCTTACCGGGTTGGACTCAAGACGATAGTTACCGGATAAGGCGCAGCGGTCGGGCTGAAC
GGGGGGTTCGTGCACACAGCCCAGCTTGGAGCGAACGACCTACACCGAACTGAGATACCTACAGCGTGAG
CTATGAGAAAGCGCCACGCTTCCCGAAGGGAGAAAGGCGGACAGGTATCCGGTAAGCGGCAGGGTCGGAA
CAGGAGAGCGCACGAGGGAGCTTCCAGGGGGAAACGCCTGGTATCTTTATAGTCCTGTCGGGTTTCGCCA
CCTCTGACTTGAGCGTCGATTTTTGTGATGCTCGTCAGGGGGGCGGAGCCTATGGAAAAACGCCAGCAAC
GCGGCCTTTTTACGGTTCCTGGCCTTTTGCTGGCCTTTTGCTCACATGTTCTTTCCTGCGTTATCCCCTG
ATTCTGTGGATAACCGTATTACCGCCTTTGAGTGAGCTGATACCGCTCGCCGCAGCCGAACGACCGAGCG
CAGCGAGTCAGTGAGCGAGGA
